>Addgene plasmid #208139 | AiP1351 - pAAV-AiE2E122m-minBGpromoter-SYFP2-WPRE3-bGHpA | addgene full sequence | sequence record 444325 | Addgene NGS Result
CCTGCAGGCAGCTGCGCGCTCGCTCGCTCACTGAGGCCGCCCGGGCGTCGGGCGACCTTTGGTCGCCCGG
CCTCAGTGAGCGAGCGAGCGCGCAGAGAGGGAGTGGCCAACTCCATCACTAGGGGTTCCTGCGGCCGCAC
GCGTTAAGGCTATAGTCCTTGGTGTTGAAAGACTCATTCATTTCTCTCTTATCTTCAATGTTAGGGACTG
ATTCAAAACAGCATAATCAAAACAAAGCAGAGCACAGCATAATTAAAATCATGTCTTCTGAATAGGTAAT
TACAAAACTAATTGGATATTGGTAATTATTTTCTTTTTACCTGTTCCTGGCTCCTTTCTCAGTTAATATG
TAGTGCTATGTACAGATGAAGTTCAGATGCAATTATGTACAGGGTCTATCTCACCACCAGGAAGCAGGAC
TTTTCTGTGTGATCTTCCATTTCCTGCAAGGACTACAGAATTGAGGTACAAGTGCCTTTTGTTTTCCTCA
AGTTGAGTCCTTCTGTTTTCTTTGTCACTGGCTTTCATCCTCTGTCCCACTGGCTGTGGCTCAGTGTTTA
TTTATTGGCTGTTTAGTATGGAGAAACATCCAGTCTTTCAACATTGACAACAAATCCAAATAATGAGCCT
GCCCATCACGCTACACTGGGTATCATCTTTGCCTGTTAGGCTCTTGGCTGGTTTTTTGCTGTATTTGACT
ATCCTCAAAGTTTGGGAGTTCTGACTGCGGGTTGTTATTTTCCAATTCTTATTAACACTTGCCAAATCTT
TTGTCATGCATCTTTATACTCATGACAGCTTCTAGGTCAAATTTTAGTTTTGATCACTGGATCTTTAGAA
GGAAAGCTAAGGAACTGACAGACATAGCCAGCTCCTTTTTTTATGCTGGCAATGGATACTGATTAGCTGT
GTGCTAGTTGTTGAAGTCATAGCAACAAGTCCTACTTACTATCTTTTAGGCATCTCAATTAAGTTTCTTT
GGTCTTTGGAAATATAACTACAATTAAGTTTCATCTCCTGGAGAAAATGAGTATGTTCAGGAGAACAACT
TCATAGAGTTAATTAAGAACTCTTTTCTAGAGTTCATTTTTAAACTGGTAAGTTATTTGTACTCCTTCAT
TTTCCTTTTGTTTCCAGGTTTTATAATAGGCTTTTGATGGATTTAATCTTTTAATTTCAAACTGACTATT
TGCCAAGATTCTGGATGCCTTTGCTGAGGCTACCAAGTTAAGTATATGCATCAGCAACCAGAGGAAAAAC
ACTAACGTTGGGCAGAGAAGCAATGAATACCGGAGCTCGGGCTGGGCATAAAAGTCAGGGCAGAGCCATC
TATTGCTTACATTTGCTTCTGGGATCCAGATCTTTCGAAGCTAGCGCTACCGGTCGCCACCATGGTGAGC
AAGGGCGAGGAGCTGTTCACCGGGGTGGTGCCCATCCTGGTCGAGCTGGACGGCGACGTAAACGGCCACA
AGTTCAGCGTGTCCGGCGAGGGCGAGGGCGATGCCACCTACGGCAAGCTGACCCTGAAGCTGATCTGCAC
CACCGGCAAGCTGCCCGTGCCCTGGCCCACCCTCGTGACCACCCTGGGCTACGGCGTGCAGTGCTTCGCC
CGCTACCCCGACCACATGAAGCAGCACGACTTCTTCAAGTCCGCCATGCCCGAAGGCTACGTCCAGGAGC
GCACCATCTTCTTCAAGGACGACGGCAACTACAAGACCCGCGCCGAGGTGAAGTTCGAGGGCGACACCCT
GGTGAACCGCATCGAGCTGAAGGGCATCGACTTCAAGGAGGACGGCAACATCCTGGGGCACAAGCTGGAG
TACAACTACAACAGCCACAACGTCTATATCACCGCCGACAAGCAGAAGAACGGCATCAAGGCCAACTTCA
AGATCCGCCACAACATCGAGGACGGCGGCGTGCAGCTCGCCGACCACTACCAGCAGAACACCCCCATCGG
CGACGGCCCCGTGCTGCTGCCCGACAACCACTACCTGAGCTACCAGTCCAAGCTGAGCAAAGACCCCAAC
GAGAAGCGCGATCACATGGTCCTGCTGGAGTTCGTGACCGCCGCCGGGATCACTCTCGGCATGGACGAGC
TGTACAAGTAAGTCGACGGCGCGCCGCGGCCGCGAATTCGATATCATAATCAACCTCTGGATTACAAAAT
TTGTGAAAGATTGACTGGTATTCTTAACTATGTTGCTCCTTTTACGCTATGTGGATACGCTGCTTTAATG
CCTTTGTATCATGCTATTGCTTCCCGTATGGCTTTCATTTTCTCCTCCTTGTATAAATCCTGGTTAGTTC
TTGCCACGGCGGAACTCATCGCCGCCTGCCTTGCCCGCTGCTGGACAGGGGCTCGGCTGTTGGGCACTGA
CAATTCCGTGGCTCGAGAGATCTTCGACTGTGCCTTCTAGTTGCCAGCCATCTGTTGTTTGCCCCTCCCC
CGTGCCTTCCTTGACCCTGGAAGGTGCCACTCCCACTGTCCTTTCCTAATAAAATGAGGAAATTGCATCG
CATTGTCTGAGTAGGTGTCATTCTATTCTGGGGGGTGGGGTGGGGCAGGACAGCAAGGGGGAGGATTGGG
AAGACAATAGCAGGCATGAGATCTCACGTGCGGACCGAGCGGCCGCAGGAACCCCTAGTGATGGAGTTGG
CCACTCCCTCTCTGCGCGCTCGCTCGCTCACTGAGGCCGGGCGACCAAAGGTCGCCCGACGCCCGGGCTT
TGCCCGGGCGGCCTCAGTGAGCGAGCGAGCGCGCAGCTGCCTGCAGGGGCGCCTGATGCGGTATTTTCTC
CTTACGCATCTGTGCGGTATTTCACACCGCATA
[95 nt withheld, positions 2834-2928]
T
[46 nt withheld, positions 2930-2975]
C
[141 nt withheld, positions 2977-3117]
CCTTTGACGTTGGAGTCCACGTTCTTT
[37 nt withheld, positions 3145-3181]
ACTCTATCTCGGGCTATTCTTTTGATTTATAAGGGATTTTGCCGATTTCGGTCTATTGGTTAAAAAATGA
GCTGATTTAACAAAAATTTAACGCGAATTTTAACAAAATATTAACGTTTACAATTTTATGGTGCACTCTC
AGTACAATCTGCTCTGATGCCGCATAGTTAAGCCAGCCCCGACACCCGCCAACACCCGCTGACGCGCCCT
GACGGGCTTGTCTGCTCCCGGCATCCGCTTACAGACAAGCTGTGACCGTCTCCGGGAGCTGCATGTGTCA
GAGGTTTTCACCGTCATCACCGAAACGCGCGAGACGAAAGGGCCTCGTGATACGCCTATTTTTATAGGTT
AATGTCATGATAATAATGGTTTCTTAGACGTCAGGTGGCACTTTTCGGGGAAATGTGCGCGGAACCCCTA
TTTGTTTATTTTTCTAAATACATTCAAATATGTATCCGCTCATGAGACAATAACCCTGATAAATGCTTCA
ATAATATTGAAAAAGGAAGAGTATGAGTATTCAACATTTCCGTGTCGCCCTTATTCCCTTTTTTGCGGCA
TTTTGCCTTCCTGTTTTTGCTCACCCAGAAACGCTGGTGAAAGTAAAAGATGCTGAAGATCAGTTGGGTG
CACGAGTGGGTTACATCGAACTGGATCTCAACAGCGGTAAGATCCTTGAGAGTTTTCGCCCCGAAGAACG
TTTTCCAATGATGAGCACTTTTAAAGTTCTGCTATGTGGCGCGGTATTATCCCGTATTGACGCCGGGCAA
GAGCAACTCGGTCGCCGCATACACTATTCTCAGAATGACTTGGTTGAGTACTCACCAGTCACAGAAAAGC
ATCTTACGGATGGCATGACAGTAAGAGAATTATGCAGTGCTGCCATAACCATGAGTGATAACACTGCGGC
CAACTTACTTCTGACAACGATCGGAGGACCGAAGGAGCTAACCGCTTTTTTGCACAACATGGGGGATCAT
GTAACTCGCCTTGATCGTTGGGAACCGGAGCTGAATGAAGCCATACCAAACGACGAGCGTGACACCACGA
TGCCTGTAGCAATGGCAACAACGTTGCGCAAACTATTAACTGGCGAACTACTTACTCTAGCTTCCCGGCA
ACAATTAATAGACTGGATGGAGGCGGATAAAGTTGCAGGACCACTTCTGCGCTCGGCCCTTCCGGCTGGC
TGGTTTATTGCTGATAAATCTGGAGCCGGTGAGCGTGGGTCTCGCGGTATCATTGCAGCACTGGGGCCAG
ATGGTAAGCCCTCCCGTATCGTAGTTATCTACACGACGGGGAGTCAGGCAACTATGGATGAACGAAATAG
ACAGATCGCTGAGATAGGTGCCTCACTGATTAAGCATTGGTAACTGTCAGACCAAGTTTACTCATATATA
CTTTAGATTGATTTAAAACTTCATTTTTAATTTAAAAGGATCTAGGTGAAGATCCTTTTTGATAATCTCA
TGACCAAAATCCCTTAACGTGAGTTTTCGTTCCACTGAGCGTCAGACCCCGTAGAAAAGATCAAAGGATC
TTCTTGAGATCCTTTTTTTCTGCGCGTAATCTGCTGCTTGCAAACAAAAAAACCACCGCTACCAGCGGTG
GTTTGTTTGCCGGATCAAGAGCTACCAACTCTTTTTCCGAAGGTAACTGGCTTCAGCAGAGCGCAGATAC
CAAATACTGTTCTTCTAGTGTAGCCGTAGTTAGGCCACCACTTCAAGAACTCTGTAGCACCGCCTACATA
CCTCGCTCTGCTAATCCTGTTACCAGTGGCTGCTGCCAGTGGCGATAAGTCGTGTCTTACCGGGTTGGAC
TCAAGACGATAGTTACCGGATAAGGCGCAGCGGTCGGGCTGAACGGGGGGTTCGTGCACACAGCCCAGCT
TGGAGCGAACGACCTACACCGAACTGAGATACCTACAGCGTGAGCTATGAGAAAGCGCCACGCTTCCCGA
AGGGAGAAAGGCGGACAGGTATCCGGTAAGCGGCAGGGTCGGAACAGGAGAGCGCACGAGGGAGCTTCCA
GGGGGAAACGCCTGGTATCTTTATAGTCCTGTCGGGTTTCGCCACCTCTGACTTGAGCGTCGATTTTTGT
GATGCTCGTCAGGGGGGCGGAGCCTATGGAAAAACGCCAGCAACGCGGCCTTTTTACGGTTCCTGGCCTT
TTGCTGGCCTTTTGCTCACATGT
Features (pLannotate 1.2.2; 14 found; start..end, strand, type, name):
     12..39      +  repeat_region  AAV2 ITR (fragment): inverted terminal repeat of adeno-associated virus serotype 2 inverted
     68..95      +  repeat_region  AAV2 ITR (fragment): inverted terminal repeat of adeno-associated virus serotype 2 inverted
   1392..2108    +  CDS            SYFP2: SYFP2 is a basic (constitutively fluorescent) yellow fluorescent protein published in 2006, derived from Aequorea victoria. It is reported to be a very rapidly-maturing monomer with moderate acid sensitivity.
   2148..2305    +  misc_feature   WPRE (fragment): woodchuck hepatitis virus posttranscriptional regulatory element
   2311..2391    +  misc_feature   WPRE (fragment): woodchuck hepatitis virus posttranscriptional regulatory element
   2408..2519    +  polyA_signal   bGH poly(A) signal: bovine growth hormone polyadenylation signal
   2637..2777    +  repeat_region  AAV2 ITR: inverted terminal repeat of adeno-associated virus serotype 2 inverted
   2782..2833    -  misc_feature   bom (fragment): basis of mobility region from pBR322
   2852..3307    +  rep_origin     f1 ori (sequence partly withheld): f1 bacteriophage origin of replication; arrow indicates direction of (+) strand synthesis
   3308..3357    -  misc_feature   bom (fragment): basis of mobility region from pBR322
   3459..3494    -  CDS            rop (fragment): Rop protein, which maintains plasmids at low copy number; rop
   3589..3693    +  promoter       AmpR promoter: bla
   3694..4554    +  CDS            AmpR: β-lactamase; bla; confers resistance to ampicillin, carbenicillin, and related antibiotics
   4725..5313    +  rep_origin     ori: high-copy-number ColE1/pMB1/pBR322/pUC origin of replication
