[The description below was written by a language model from this plasmid's Addgene catalogue record and pLannotate feature annotations shown in this document.]
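Description:
AiP1351 - pAAV-AiE2E122m-minBGpromoter-SYFP2-WPRE3-bGHpA is a recombinant AAV transfer plasmid built on an Allen Institute rAAV backbone and intended for packaging into AAV particles that label astrocytes with a yellow fluorescent protein. In bacteria it is maintained as a high-copy plasmid through a ColE1/pUC-type origin and selected with ampicillin via the β-lactamase gene and its native promoter. An f1 phage origin and small remnants of pBR322 bom and rop sequences are also annotated in the backbone. The expression cassette is flanked by AAV2 inverted terminal repeats, which are the cis elements needed for genome replication and encapsidation. The downstream ITR is annotated in full, while the upstream one is detected only as short fragments in the sequencing result.

Between the ITRs, the construct name indicates an enhancer element designated AiE2E122m placed ahead of a minimal beta-globin promoter. Neither is annotated in the feature table, but there is an unannotated stretch of about 1.3 kb upstream of the reporter where they would reside. In this design the minimal promoter has little activity alone, so the enhancer supplies cell-type specificity, here directing expression to astrocytes according to the stated purpose. The payload is SYFP2, a rapidly maturing monomeric yellow fluorescent protein derived from Aequorea victoria, expressed directly rather than through a recombinase-dependent switch. It is followed by WPRE3, a shortened woodchuck hepatitis virus posttranscriptional element (annotated as two WPRE fragments) that enhances transcript expression, and by the bovine growth hormone polyadenylation signal. The plasmid belongs to a suite of enhancer AAV tools for genetic access to cortical cell types.
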