Addgene plasmid #208139: AiP1351 - pAAV-AiE2E122m-minBGpromoter-SYFP2-WPRE3-bGHpA
Purpose: Direct-expressing SYFP2 in astrocytes AAV Virus
Depositing lab: Allen Institute for Brain Science & Bosiljka Tasic. Depositing organization: Allen Institute. Publication: A suite of enhancer AAVs and transgenic mouse lines for genetic access to cortical cell types. Ben-Simon Y, Hooper M, Narayan S, Daigle TL, Dwivedi D, Way SW, Oster A, Stafford DA, Mich JK, Taormina MJ, Martinez RA, Opitz-Araya X, Roth JR, Alexander JR, Allen S, Amster A, Arbuckle J, Ayala A, Baker PM, Bakken TE, Barcelli T, Barta S, Bendrick J, Bertagnolli D, Bielstein C, Bishwakarma P, Bowlus J, Boyer G, Brouner K, Casian B, Casper T, Chakka AB, Chakrabarty R, Chance RK, Chavan S, Clark M, Colbert K, Collman F, Daniel S, Departee M, DiValentin P, Donadio N, Dotson N, Egdorf T, Fliss T, Gabitto M, Garcia J, Gary A, Gasperini M, Gloe J, Goldy J, Gore BB, Graybuck L, Greisman N, Haeseleer F, Halterman C, Haradon Z, Hastings SD, Helback O, Ho W, Hockemeyer D, Huang C, Huff S, Hunker A, Johansen N, Jones D, Juneau Z, Kalmbach B, Kannan M, Khem S, Kussick E, Kutsal R, Larsen R, Lee C, Lee AY, Leibly M, Lenz GH, Li S, Liang E, Lusk N, Madigan Z, Malloy J, Malone J, McCue R, Melchor J, Mollenkopf T, Moosman S, Morin E, Newman D, Ng L, Ngo K, Omstead V, Otto S, Oyama A, Pena N, Pham T, Phillips E, Pom CA, Potekhina L, Ransford S, Ray PL, Rette D, Reynoldson C, Rimorin C, Rocha D, Ruiz A, Sanchez REA, Sawyer L, Sedeno-Cortes A, Sevigny JP, Shapovalova N, Shepard N, Shulga L, Sigler AR, Siverts L, Soliman S, Somasundaram S, Staats B, Stewart K, Szelenyi E, Tieu M, Trader C, Tran A, van Velthoven CTJ, Walker M, Wang Y, Weed N, Wirthlin M, Wood T, Wynalda B, Yao Z, Zhou T, Ariza J, Dee N, Reding M, Ronellenfitch K, Mufti S, Sunkin SM, Smith KA, Esposito L, Waters J, Thyagarajan B, Yao S, Lein ES, Zeng H, Levi BP, Ngai J, Ting JT, Tasic B. Cell. 2025 May 16:S0092-8674(25)00513-6. doi: 10.1016/j.cell.2025.05.002. PubMed 40403729.
Backbone
  Vector backbone: rAAV
  Backbone manufacturer: Allen Institute for Brain Science
  Vector type: AAV
Growth in bacteria
  Bacterial resistance: Ampicillin, 100 μg/mL
  Growth temperature: 37°C
  Growth strain: NEB Stable
  Copy number: High Copy
Gene/Insert
  Gene/Insert name: SYFP2
  Species: Synthetic
  Insert size (bp): 720
  Mutation: NA
  Promoter: Beta Globin minimal promoter
  Cloning method: Restriction Enzyme; 5′ cloning site Unknown (unknown if destroyed)
Terms and licenses: Academic/Nonprofit Terms; Industry Terms: Not Available to Industry
Depositor comments: Funded by the Brain Initiative.
How to cite: AiP1351 - pAAV-AiE2E122m-minBGpromoter-SYFP2-WPRE3-bGHpA was a gift from Allen Institute for Brain Science & Bosiljka Tasic (Addgene plasmid # 208139 ; http://n2t.net/addgene:208139 ; RRID:Addgene_208139)
